>Addgene plasmid #103526 | LSB-hsa-miR-433-3p | depositor full sequence | sequence record 196099 | Full Sequence
AATTGAGGGGATAACGCAGGAAAGAACATGTGAGCAAAAGGCCAGCAAAAGGCCAGGAACCGTAAAAAGG
CCGCGTTGCTGGCGTTTTTCCATAGGCTCCGCCCCCCTGACGAGCATCACAAAAATCGACGCTCAAGTCA
GAGGTGGCGAAACCCGACAGGACTATAAAGATACCAGGCGTTTCCCCCTGGAAGCTCCCTCGTGCGCTCT
CCTGTTCCGACCCTGCCGCTTACCGGATACCTGTCCGCCTTTCTCCCTTCGGGAAGCGTGGCGCTTTCTC
ATAGCTCACGCTGTAGGTATCTCAGTTCGGTGTAGGTCGTTCGCTCCAAGCTGGGCTGTGTGCACGAACC
CCCCGTTCAGCCCGACCGCTGCGCCTTATCCGGTAACTATCGTCTTGAGTCCAACCCGGTAAGACACGAC
TTATCGCCACTGGCAGCAGCCACTGGTAACAGGATTAGCAGAGCGAGGTATGTAGGCGGTGCTACAGAGT
TCTTGAAGTGGTGGCCTAACTACGGCTACACTAGAAGAACAGTATTTGGTATCTGCGCTCTGCTGAAGCC
AGTTACCTTCGGAAAAAGAGTTGGTAGCTCTTGATCCGGCAAACAAACCACCGCTGGTAGCGGTGGTTTT
TTTGTTTGCAAGCAGCAGATTACGCGCAGAAAAAAAGGATCTCAAGAAGATCCTTTGATCTTTTCTACGG
GGTCTGACGCTCAGTGGAACGAAAACTCACGTTAAGGGATTTTGGTCATGAGATTATCAAAAAGGATCTT
CACCTAGATCCTTTTAAATTAAAAATGAAGTTTTAAATCAATCTAAAGTATATATGAGTAAACTTGGTCT
GACAGTTACCAATGCTTAATCAGTGAGGCACCTATCTCAGCGATCTGTCTATTTCGTTCATCCATAGTTG
CCTGACTCCCCGTCGTGTAGATAACTACGATACGGGAGGGCTTACCATCTGGCCCCAGTGCTGCAATGAT
ACCGCGAGAACCACGCTCACCGGCTCCAGATTTATCAGCAATAAACCAGCCAGCCGGAAGGGCCGAGCGC
AGAAGTGGTCCTGCAACTTTATCCGCCTCCATCCAGTCTATTAATTGTTGCCGGGAAGCTAGAGTAAGTA
GTTCGCCAGTTAATAGTTTGCGCAACGTTGTTGCCATTGCTACAGGCATCGTGGTGTCACGCTCGTCGTT
TGGTATGGCTTCATTCAGCTCCGGTTCCCAACGATCAAGGCGAGTTACATGATCCCCCATGTTGTGCAAA
AAAGCGGTTAGCTCCTTCGGTCCTCCGATCGTTGTCAGAAGTAAGTTGGCCGCAGTGTTATCACTCATGG
TTATGGCAGCACTGCATAATTCTCTTACTGTCATGCCATCCGTAAGATGCTTTTCTGTGACTGGTGAGTA
CTCAACCAAGTCATTCTGAGAATAGTGTATGCGGCGACCGAGTTGCTCTTGCCCGGCGTCAATACGGGAT
AATACCGCGCCACATAGCAGAACTTTAAAAGTGCTCATCATTGGAAAACGTTCTTCGGGGCGAAAACTCT
CAAGGATCTTACCGCTGTTGAGATCCAGTTCGATGTAACCCACTCGTGCACCCAACTGATCTTCAGCATC
TTTTACTTTCACCAGCGTTTCTGGGTGAGCAAAAACAGGAAGGCAAAATGCCGCAAAAAAGGGAATAAGG
GCGACACGGAAATGTTGAATACTCATACTCTTCCTTTTTCAATATTATTGAAGCATTTATCAGGGTTATT
GTCTCATGAGCGGATACATATTTGAATGTAGCTCCGAATTTCTCGAGGGCTTGTCGACGACGGCGGTCTC
CGTCGTCAGGATCATGAATTCGACCCGCCTGCCACCATGACCGAGTACAAGCCCACGGTGCGCCTCGCCA
CCCGCGACGACGTCCCCCGGGCCGTACGCACCCTCGCCGCCGCGTTCGCCGACTACCCCGCCACGCGCCA
CACCGTCGACCCGGACCGCCACATCGAGCGGGTCACCGAGCTGCAAGAACTCTTCCTCACGCGCGTCGGG
CTCGACATCGGCAAGGTGTGGGTCGCGGACGACGGCGCCGCGGTGGCGGTCTGGACCACGCCGGAGAGCG
TCGAAGCGGGGGCGGTGTTCGCCGAGATCGGCCCGCGCATGGCCGAGTTGAGCGGTTCCCGGCTGGCCGC
GCAGCAACAGATGGAAGGCCTCCTGGCGCCGCACCGGCCCAAGGAGCCCGCGTGGTTCCTGGCCACCGTC
GGCGTCTCGCCCGACCACCAGGGCAAGGGTCTGGGCAGCGCCGTCGTGCTCCCCGGAGTGGAGGCGGCCG
AGCGCGCCGGGGTGCCCGCCTTCCTGGAGACATCCGCGCCCCGCAACCTCCCCTTCTACGAGCGGCTCGG
CTTCACCGTCACCGCCGACGTCGAGGTGCCCGAAGGACCGCGCACCTGGTGCATGACCCGCAAGCCCGGT
GCCTGATACGCGTGAATTCACTCCTCAGGTGCAGGCTGCCTATCAGAAGGTGGTGGCTGGTGTGGCCAAT
GCCCTGGCTCACAAATACCACTGAGATCTTTTTCCCTCTGCCAAAAATTATGGGGACATCATGAAGCCCC
TTGAGCATCTGACTTCTGGCTAATAAAGGAAATTTATTTTCATTGCAATAGTGTGTTGGAATTTTTTGTG
TCTCTCACTCGGAAGGACATATGGGAGGGCAAATCATTTAAAACATCAGAATGAGTATTTGGTTTAGAGT
TTGGCAACATATGCCCATATGCTGGCTGCCATGAACAAAGGTTGGCTATAAAGAGGTCATCAGTATATGA
AACAGCCCCCTGCTGTCCATTCCTTATTCCATAGAAAAGCCTTGACTTGAGGTTAGATTTTTTTTATATT
TTGTTTTGTGTTATTTTTTTCTTTAACATCCCTAAAATTTTCCTTACATGTTTTACTAGCCAGATTTTTC
CTCCTCTCCTGACTACTCCCAGTCATAGCTGTCCCTCTTCTCTTATGGAGATCCCTCGACCTGCAGCCCA
AGCTTGAATTCTCTAGAATTACCCTGTTATCCCTATGCTTGGTTTACCGAGCTCTTATTGGTTTTCAAAC
TTCATTGACTGTGCCCAACGCGCCTGGGAGCTCACGGGGACAGCCCCCCCCCAAAGCCCCCAGGGATGTA
ATTACGTCCCTCCCCCGCTAGGGGGCAGCAGCGAGCCGCCCGGGGCTCCGCTCCGGTCCGGCGCTCCCCC
CGCATCCCCGAGCCGGCAGCGTGCGGGGACAGCCCGGGCACGGGGAAGGTGGCACGGGATCGCTTTCCTC
TGAACGCTTCTCGCTGCTCTTTGAGCCTGCAGACACCTGGGGGGATACGGGGAAAAAGCTAGGCTGAAAG
ACCGGTTCTTAGAATGACACGCGCCTGGGAGCTCACGGGGACAGCCCCCCCCCAAAGCCCCCAGGGATGT
AATTACGTCCCTCCCCCGCTAGGGGGCAGCAGCGAGCCGCCCGGGGCTCCGCTCCGGTCCGGCGCTCCCC
CCGCATCCCCGAGCCGGCAGCGTGCGGGGACAGCCCGGGCACGGGGAAGGTGGCACGGGATCGCTTTCCT
CTGAACGCTTCTCGCTGCTCTTTGAGCCTGCAGACACCTGGGGGGATACGGGGAAAAAGCTAACTTCTGA
GACGACAACTTTGTATAGAAAAGTTGGCTCCGAATTCGCCCTTGACAGCAGAGATCCAGTTTGGTTAATT
AATTGGCTCCGGTGCCCGTCAGTGGGCAGAGCGCACATCGCCCACAGTCCCCGAGAAGTTGTGGGGAGGG
GTCGGCAATTGAACCGGTGCCTAGAGAAGGTGGCGCGGGGTAAACTGGGAAAGTGATGTCGTGTACTGGC
TCCGCCTTTTTCCCGAGGGTGGGGGAGAACCGTATATAAGTGCAGTAGTCGCCGTGAACGTTCTTTTTCG
CAACGGGTTTGCCGCCAGAACACAGGTAAGTGCCGTGTGTGGTTCCCGCGGGCCTGGCCTCTTTACGGGT
TATGGCCCTTGCGTGCCTTGAATTACTTCCACCTGGCTGCAGTACGTGATTCTTGATCCCGAGCTTCGGG
TTGGAAGTGGGTGGGAGAGTTCGAGGCCTTGCGCTTAAGGAGCCCCTTCGCCTCGTGCTTGAGTTGAGGC
CTGGCCTGGGCGCTGGGGCCGCCGCGTGCGAATCTGGTGGCACCTTCGCGCCTGTCTCGCTGCTTTCGAT
AAGTCTCTAGCCATTTAAAATTTTTGATGACCTGCTGCGACGCTTTTTTTCTGGCAAGATAGTCTTGTAA
ATGCGGGCCAAGATCTGCACACTGGTATTTCGGTTTTTGGGGCCGCGGGCGGCGACGGGGCCCGTGCGTC
CCAGCGCACATGTTCGGCGAGGCGGGGCCTGCGAGCGCGGCCACCGAGAATCGGACGGGGGTAGTCTCAA
GCTGGCCGGCCTGCTCTGGTGCCTGGCCTCGCGCCGCCGTGTATCGCCCCGCCCTGGGCGGCAAGGCTGG
CCCGGTCGGCACCAGTTGCGTGAGCGGAAAGATGGCCGCTTCCCGGCCCTGCTGCAGGGAGCTCAAAATG
GAGGACGCGGCGCTCGGGAGAGCGGGCGGGTGAGTCACCCACACAAAGGAAAAGGGCCTTTCCGTCCTCA
GCCGTCGCTTCATGTGACTCCACGGAGTACCGGGCGCCGTCCAGGCACCTCGATTAGTTCTCGAGCTTTT
GGAGTACGTCGTCTTTAGGTTGGGGGGAGGGGTTTTATGCGATGGAGTTTCCCCACACTGAGTGGGTGGA
GACTGAAGTTAGGCCAGCTTGGCACTTGATGTAATTCTCCTTGGAATTTGCCCTTTTTGAGTTTGGATCT
TGGTTCATTCTCAAGCCTCAGACAGTGGTTCAAAGTTTTTTTCTTCCATTTCAGGTGTCGTGAGAAGGGC
GAATTCGACCCAAGTTTGTACAAAAAAGCAGGCTGGATCCAGGTGCCACCATGGTGAGCGAGCTGATTAA
GGAGAACATGCACATGAAGCTGTACATGGAGGGCACCGTGAACAACCACCACTTCAAGTGCACATCCGAG
GGCGAAGGCAAGCCCTACGAGGGCACCCAGACCATGAGAATCAAGGCGGTCGAGGGCGGCCCTCTCCCCT
TCGCCTTCGACATCCTGGCTACCAGCTTCATGTACGGCAGCAAAACCTTCATCAACCACACCCAGGGCAT
CCCCGACTTCTTTAAGCAGTCCTTCCCCGAGGGCTTCACATGGGAGAGAGTCACCACATACGAAGATGGG
GGCGTGCTGACCGCTACCCAGGACACCAGCCTCCAGGACGGCTGCCTCATCTACAACGTCAAGATCAGAG
GGGTGAACTTCCCATCCAACGGCCCTGTGATGCAGAAGAAAACACTCGGCTGGGAGGCCTCCACCGAGAC
ACTGTACCCCGCTGACGGCGGCCTGGAAGGCAGAGCCGACATGGCCCTGAAGCTCGTGGGCGGGGGCCAC
CTGATCTGCAACCTTAAGACCACATACAGATCCAAGAAACCCGCTAAGAACCTCAAGATGCCCGGCGTCT
ACTATGTGGACAGGAGACTGGAAAGAATCAAGGAGGCCGACAAAGAGACATACGTCGAGCAGCACGAGGT
GGCTGTGGCCAGATACTGCGACCTCCCTAGCAAACTGGGGCACAAACTTAATTGAGAATTCTACCACCCA
GCTTTCTTGTACAAAGTGGTACGTCTCAAGACCAGAGGTCTCTGCTTTGGGTTCGACACCGAGGAGCCCA
TCATGATACACCGAGGAGCCCATCATGATACACCGAGGAGCCCATCATGATACACCGAGGAGCCCATCAT
GATCAACCAGAAGAGACCTGTGCTTCACTCCTCAGGTGCAGGCTGCCTATCAGAAGGTGGTGGCTGGTGT
GGCCAATGCCCTGGCTCACAAATACCACTGAGATCTTTTTCCCTCTGCCAAAAATTATGGGGACATCATG
AAGCCCCTTGAGCATCTGACTTCTGGCTAATAAAGGAAATTTATTTTCATTGCAATAGTGTGTTGGAATT
TTTTGTGTCTCTCACTCGGAAGGACATATGGGAGGGCAAATCATTTAAAACATCAGAATGAGTATTTGGT
TTAGAGTTTGGCAACATATGCCCATATGCTGGCTGCCATGAACAAAGGTTGGCTATAAAGAGGTCATCAG
TATATGAAACAGCCCCCTGCTGTCCATTCCTTATTCCATAGAAAAGCCTTGACTTGAGGTTAGATTTTTT
TTATATTTTGTTTTGTGTTATTTTTTTCTTTAACATCCCTAAAATTTTCCTTACATGTTTTACTAGCCAG
ATTTTTCCTCCTCTCCTGACTACTCCCAGTCATAGCTGTCCCTCTTCTCTTATGGAGATCCCGAGCGGTG
CGTTTTTATGCTTGTAGTATTGTATAATGTTTTTAAGATCCAAGCTTCTGACCTCTTCTCTTCCTCCCAC
AGGGCCTCGAGACAATTGCATCGATGGTACCAGTGAAAGTCTGCAATGAATTCGAGTTGGCGCGCCTGTC
ATTCTAAATCTCTCTTTCAGCCTAAAGCTTTTTCCCCGTATCCCCCCAGGTGTCTGCAGGCTCAAAGAGC
AGCGAGAAGCGTTCAGAGGAAAGCGATCCCGTGCCACCTTCCCCGTGCCCGGGCTGTCCCCGCACGCTGC
CGGCTCGGGGATGCGGGGGGAGCGCCGGACCGGAGCGGAGCCCCGGGCGGCTCGCTGCTGCCCCCTAGCG
GGGGAGGGACGTAATTACATCCCTGGGGGCTTTGGGAGGGGGCTGTCCCCGTGAGCTCCCAGGCGCGCCT
GTCATTCTAAATCTCTCTTTCAGCCTAAAGCTTTTTCCCCGTATCCCCCCAGGTGTCTGCAGGCTCAAAG
AGCAGCGAGAAGCGTTCAGAGGAAAGCGATCCCGTGCCACCTTCCCCGTGCCCGGGCTGTCCCCGCACGC
TGCCGGCTCGGGGATGCGGGGGGAGCGCCGGACCGGAGCGGAGCCCCGGGCGGCTCGCTGCTGCCCCCTA
GCGGGGGAGGGACGTAATTACATCCCTGGGGGCTTTGGGGGGGGGCTGTCCCCGTGAGCTCCCAGGCGCG
CCAACTCGGTACCGTATCGATGTCGACGTTAACGCTAGTGATATCAACTTTGTATAGAAAAGTTGGCTCC
GAATTCGCCCTTGACAGCAGAGATCCAGTTTGGTTAATTAATTGGCTCCGGTGCCCGTCAGTGGGCAGAG
CGCACATCGCCCACAGTCCCCGAGAAGTTGTGGGGAGGGGTCGGCAATTGAACCGGTGCCTAGAGAAGGT
GGCGCGGGGTAAACTGGGAAAGTGATGTCGTGTACTGGCTCCGCCTTTTTCCCGAGGGTGGGGGAGAACC
GTATATAAGTGCAGTAGTCGCCGTGAACGTTCTTTTTCGCAACGGGTTTGCCGCCAGAACACAGGTAAGT
GCCGTGTGTGGTTCCCGCGGGCCTGGCCTCTTTACGGGTTATGGCCCTTGCGTGCCTTGAATTACTTCCA
CCTGGCTGCAGTACGTGATTCTTGATCCCGAGCTTCGGGTTGGAAGTGGGTGGGAGAGTTCGAGGCCTTG
CGCTTAAGGAGCCCCTTCGCCTCGTGCTTGAGTTGAGGCCTGGCCTGGGCGCTGGGGCCGCCGCGTGCGA
ATCTGGTGGCACCTTCGCGCCTGTCTCGCTGCTTTCGATAAGTCTCTAGCCATTTAAAATTTTTGATGAC
CTGCTGCGACGCTTTTTTTCTGGCAAGATAGTCTTGTAAATGCGGGCCAAGATCTGCACACTGGTATTTC
GGTTTTTGGGGCCGCGGGCGGCGACGGGGCCCGTGCGTCCCAGCGCACATGTTCGGCGAGGCGGGGCCTG
CGAGCGCGGCCACCGAGAATCGGACGGGGGTAGTCTCAAGCTGGCCGGCCTGCTCTGGTGCCTGGCCTCG
CGCCGCCGTGTATCGCCCCGCCCTGGGCGGCAAGGCTGGCCCGGTCGGCACCAGTTGCGTGAGCGGAAAG
ATGGCCGCTTCCCGGCCCTGCTGCAGGGAGCTCAAAATGGAGGACGCGGCGCTCGGGAGAGCGGGCGGGT
GAGTCACCCACACAAAGGAAAAGGGCCTTTCCGTCCTCAGCCGTCGCTTCATGTGACTCCACGGAGTACC
GGGCGCCGTCCAGGCACCTCGATTAGTTCTCGAGCTTTTGGAGTACGTCGTCTTTAGGTTGGGGGGAGGG
GTTTTATGCGATGGAGTTTCCCCACACTGAGTGGGTGGAGACTGAAGTTAGGCCAGCTTGGCACTTGATG
TAATTCTCCTTGGAATTTGCCCTTTTTGAGTTTGGATCTTGGTTCATTCTCAAGCCTCAGACAGTGGTTC
AAAGTTTTTTTCTTCCATTTCAGGTGTCGTGAGAAGGGCGAATTCGACCCAAGTTTGTACAAAAAAGCAG
GCTCGCCACCATGGTGAGCAAGGGCGAGGAGCTGTTCACCGGGGTGGTGCCCATCCTGGTCGAGCTGGAC
GGCGACGTAAACGGCCACAAGTTCAGCGTGAGGGGCGAGGGCGAGGGCGATGCCACCAACGGCAAGCTGA
CCCTGAAGTTCATCTGCACCACCGGCAAGCTGCCCGTGCCCTGGCCCACCCTCGTGACCACCCTGAGCCA
CGGCGTGCAGTGCTTCGCCCGCTACCCCGACCACATGAAGCAGCACGACTTCTTCAAGTCCGCCATGCCC
GAAGGCTACGTCCAGGAGCGCACCATCTTCTTCAAGGACGACGGCACCTACAAGACCCGCGCCGAGGTGA
AGTTCGAGGGCGACACCCTAGTGAACCGCATCGAGCTGAAGGGCGTCGACTTCAAGGAGGACGGCAACAT
CCTGGGGCACAAGCTGGAGTACAACTTCAACAGCCACAACATCTATATCATGGCCGTCAAGCAGAAGAAC
GGCATCAAGGTGAACTTCAAGATCCGCCACAACGTGGAGGACGGCAGCGTGCAGCTCGCCGACCACTACC
AGCAGAACACCCCCATCGGCGACGGCCCCGTGCTGCTGCCCGACAGCCACTACCTGAGCACCCAGTCCGT
GCTGAGCAAAGACCCCAACGAGAAGCGCGATCACATGGTCCTGCTGGAGTTCCGCACCGCCGCCGGGATC
ACTCTCGGCATGGACGAGCTGTACAAGTAATACCACCCAGCTTTCTTGTACAAAGTGGTACGCGTGAATT
CACTCCTCAGGTGCAGGCTGCCTATCAGAAGGTGGTGGCTGGTGTGGCCAATGCCCTGGCTCACAAATAC
CACTGAGATCTTTTTCCCTCTGCCAAAAATTATGGGGACATCATGAAGCCCCTTGAGCATCTGACTTCTG
GCTAATAAAGGAAATTTATTTTCATTGCAATAGTGTGTTGGAATTTTTTGTGTCTCTCACTCGGAAGGAC
ATATGGGAGGGCAAATCATTTAAAACATCAGAATGAGTATTTGGTTTAGAGTTTGGCAACATATGCCCAT
ATGCTGGCTGCCATGAACAAAGGTTGGCTATAAAGAGGTCATCAGTATATGAAACAGCCCCCTGCTGTCC
ATTCCTTATTCCATAGAAAAGCCTTGACTTGAGGTTAGATTTTTTTTATATTTTGTTTTGTGTTATTTTT
TTCTTTAACATCCCTAAAATTTTCCTTACATGTTTTACTAGCCAGATTTTTCCTCCTCTCCTGACTACTC
CCAGTCATAGCTGTCCCTCTTCTCTTATGGAGATCCCTCGACCTGCAGCCCAAGCTTGGCGTAATCATGG
TCATAGCTGTTTCCTGTGTGAAATTGTTATCCGCTCACAATTCCACACAACATACGAGCCGGAAGCATAA
AGTGTAAAGCCTGGGGTGCCTAATGAGTGAGCTAACTCACATTAATTGCGTTGCGCTCACTGCCCGCTTT
CCAGTCGGGAAACCTGTCGTGCCAGCGGATCGACAGTACTAAGCTTGGTCTAATACCCAATCTCTCGTCT
TATCCAGATGTTTTATACGCCTCTGGCCCGTGTCTCAAAATCTCTGATGTTACATTGCACAAGATAAAAT
AATATCATCATGAACAATAAAACTGTCTGCTTACATAAACAGTAATACAAGGGGTGTTATGAGCCATATT
CAACGGGAAACGTCGAGGCCGCGATTAAATTCCAACATGGATGCTGATTTATATGGGTATAAATGGGCTC
GCGATAATGTCGGGCAATCAGGTGCGACAATCTATCGCTTGTATGGGAAGCCCGATGCGCCAGAGTTGTT
TCTGAAACATGGCAAAGGTAGCGTTGCCAATGATGTTACAGATGAGATGGTCAGACTAAACTGGCTGACG
GAATTTATGCCTCTTCCGACCATCAAGCATTTTATCCGTACTCCTGATGATGCATGGTTACTCACCACTG
CGATCCCCGGAAAAACAGCATTCCAGGTATTAGAAGAATATCCTGATTCAGGTGAAAATATTGTTGATGC
GCTGGCAGTGTTCCTGCGCCGGTTGCATTCGATTCCTGTTTGTAATTGTCCTTTTAACAGCGATCGCGTA
TTTCGTCTCGCTCAGGCGCAATCACGAATGAATAACGGTTTGGTTGATGCGAGTGATTTTGATGACGAGC
GTAATGGCTGGCCTGTTGAACAAGTCTGGAAAGAAATGCATAAACTTTTGCCATTCTCACCGGATTCAGT
CGTCACTCATGGTGATTTCTCACTTGATAACCTTATTTTTGACGAGGGGAAATTAATAGGTTGTATTGAT
GTTGGACGAGTCGGAATCGCAGACCGATACCAGGATCTTGCCATCCTATGGAACTGCCTCGGTGAGTTTT
CTCCTTCATTACAGAAACGGCTTTTTCAAAAATATGGTATTGATAATCCTGATATGAATAAATTGCAGTT
TCATTTGATGCTCGATGAGTTTTTCTAATCAGAATTGGTTAATTGGTTGTAACACTGGCAGAGCATTACG
CTGACTTGACGGGACGGCGCAAGCTCATGACCAAAATCCCTTAACGTGAGTTACGCGTCGTTCCACTGAG
CGTCAGAGGTATCACTAGTATTACAGAGGTAAGTTATAACAGTCGCCTAACCC
Features (pLannotate 1.2.2; 28 found; start..end, strand, type, name):
     87..675     -  rep_origin     ori: high-copy-number ColE1/pMB1/pBR322/pUC origin of replication
    846..1706    -  CDS            AmpR: β-lactamase; bla; confers resistance to ampicillin, carbenicillin, and related antibiotics
   1707..1778    -  promoter       AmpR promoter: bla
   1857..2456    +  CDS            PuroR: puromycin N-acetyltransferase; pac from Streptomyces alboniger; confers resistance to puromycin
   2461..2541    +  CDS            HBB (fragment): HBB_PONPY - Experimental evidence at transcript level: Swiss-Prot protein existence level 2. Involved in oxygen transport from the lung to the various peripheral tissues. From Pongo pygmaeus (Bornean orangutan).
   2612..2667    +  polyA_signal   β-globin poly(A) signal: rabbit β-globin polyadenylation signal (Gil and Proudfoot, 1987)
   3646..3666    +  protein_bind   attB4: mutant version of attB; core recombination site for the Gateway® BP reaction BP Clonase™
   3734..3945    +  promoter       EF-1α core promoter: core promoter for human elongation factor EF-1α
   3946..4884    +  intron         EF-1α intron A: intron upstream of the start codon of human EF-1α
   4911..4931    +  protein_bind   attB1: mutant version of attB; core recombination site for the Gateway® BP reaction BP Clonase™
   4951..5646    +  CDS            mKate2: mKate2 is a basic (constitutively fluorescent) red fluorescent protein published in 2009, derived from Entacmaea quadricolor. It is reported to be a rapidly-maturing monomer with moderate acid sensitivity.
   5666..5690    -  protein_bind   attB2: mutant version of attB; recombination site for the Gateway® BP reaction BP Clonase™
   5834..5908    +  CDS            HBB (fragment): HBB_PONPY - Experimental evidence at transcript level: Swiss-Prot protein existence level 2. Involved in oxygen transport from the lung to the various peripheral tissues. From Pongo pygmaeus (Bornean orangutan).
   5979..6034    +  polyA_signal   β-globin poly(A) signal: rabbit β-globin polyadenylation signal (Gil and Proudfoot, 1987)
   6418..6443    +  misc_feature   SA: splice acceptor site
   7115..7135    +  protein_bind   attB4: mutant version of attB; core recombination site for the Gateway® BP reaction BP Clonase™
   7203..7414    +  promoter       EF-1α core promoter: core promoter for human elongation factor EF-1α
   7415..8353    +  intron         EF-1α intron A: intron upstream of the start codon of human EF-1α
   8380..8400    +  protein_bind   attB1: mutant version of attB; core recombination site for the Gateway® BP reaction BP Clonase™
   8411..9127    +  CDS            EBFP2: EBFP2 is a basic (constitutively fluorescent) blue fluorescent protein published in 2007, derived from Aequorea victoria. It is reported to be a rapidly-maturing monomer with moderate acid sensitivity.
   9135..9159    -  protein_bind   attB2: mutant version of attB; recombination site for the Gateway® BP reaction BP Clonase™
   9163..9243    +  CDS            HBB (fragment): HBB_PONPY - Experimental evidence at transcript level: Swiss-Prot protein existence level 2. Involved in oxygen transport from the lung to the various peripheral tissues. From Pongo pygmaeus (Bornean orangutan).
   9314..9369    +  polyA_signal   β-globin poly(A) signal: rabbit β-globin polyadenylation signal (Gil and Proudfoot, 1987)
   9752..9774    -  protein_bind   lac operator (fragment): The lac repressor binds to the lac operator to inhibit transcription in E. coli. This inhibition can be relieved by adding lactose or isopropyl-β-D-thiogalactopyranoside (IPTG). lac repressor encoded by lacI
   9778..9808    -  promoter       lac promoter: promoter for the E. coli lac operon
   9823..9844    -  protein_bind   CAP binding site: CAP binding activates transcription in the presence of cAMP. E. coli catabolite activator protein
   9857..9896    -  CDS            lacI (fragment): lac repressor; lacI; The lac repressor binds to the lac operator to inhibit transcription in E. coli. This inhibition can be relieved by adding lactose or isopropyl-β-D-thiogalactopyranoside (IPTG).
  10069..10878   +  CDS            KanR: aminoglycoside phosphotransferase; aph(3')-Ia; confers resistance to kanamycin in bacteria or G418 (Geneticin®) in eukaryotes
