[The description below was written by a language model from this plasmid's Addgene catalogue record and pLannotate feature annotations shown in this document.]
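Description:
LSB-hsa-miR-433-3p is an 11 kb mammalian expression plasmid built on the Low Sensor Backbone (LSB) and designed as a two-colour fluorescent reporter of microRNA activity. It replicates in E. coli from a high-copy ColE1/pUC-type origin and carries both a β-lactamase gene and a kanamycin resistance gene (aph(3')-Ia), matching the dual ampicillin/kanamycin selection in the record. A puromycin N-acetyltransferase coding sequence followed by a rabbit β-globin polyadenylation signal allows puromycin selection in mammalian cells, although no promoter for it is annotated in the feature table.

The payload consists of two parallel transcription units. Each is driven by the human EF-1α core promoter with its intron A, flanked by Gateway attB4/attB1/attB2 scars left over from assembly, and terminated by a β-globin 3' region and poly(A) signal. One unit encodes the red fluorescent protein mKate2 and, according to the catalogue entry, carries the hsa-miR-433-3p target in its 3' UTR. The target site itself is not annotated, but there is an unannotated gap between the attB2 site and the β-globin sequence where it would fit. The other unit encodes the blue protein EBFP2 with no target and serves as an internal reference for plasmid delivery and expression. When miR-433-3p is active in a transfected cell, mKate2 output falls relative to EBFP2, so the red-to-blue ratio gives a per-cell readout of miRNA activity.

The depositors note that the repeated poly(A) elements make the plasmid inherently unstable. They also report small insertions flanking the puromycin coding region in the physical plasmid compared with the deposited sequence, which they say do not impair selection. The catalogue's linked gene entry names MIR432 rather than miR-433, an apparent inconsistency in the record.
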