Addgene plasmid #103526: LSB-hsa-miR-433-3p
Purpose: Used to sense miRNA activity using fluorescence based tools. hsa-miR-433-3p target in 3' UTR of of mKate. miRNA activity can be measured by the repression of mKate2 relative to EBFP2 fluorescent proteins . Plasmid is inherently unstable; please see Depositor Comments
Depositing lab: Ron Weiss. Depositing organization: Massachusetts Institute of Technology. Publication: A mixed antagonistic/synergistic miRNA repression model enables accurate predictions of multi-input miRNA sensor activity. Gam JJ, Babb J, Weiss R. Nat Commun. 2018 Jun 22;9(1):2430. doi: 10.1038/s41467-018-04575-0. PubMed 29934631.
Backbone
  Vector backbone: Low Sensor Backbone (LSB)
  Vector type: Mammalian Expression, Synthetic Biology
Growth in bacteria
  Bacterial resistance: Ampicillin and Kanamycin, 100 & 50 μg/mL
  Growth temperature: 30°C
  Growth strain: NEB Stable
  Copy number: High Copy
Gene/Insert
  Gene/Insert name: hsa-miR-433-3p target
  Species: H. sapiens (human)
  Entrez Gene: MIR432 (a.k.a. MIRN432, hsa-mir-432, mir-432)
  Promoter: EF-1a
  Cloning method: Gibson Cloning
Terms and licenses: Academic/Nonprofit Terms; Industry Terms: Not Available to Industry
Depositor comments: Please note that this plasmid is inherently unstable due to a repeating poly A element. We recommend performing a diagnostic digest on multiple colonies upon receipt. The depositors would like to note the presence of several discrepancies between the depositor sequence and physical plasmid sequence. In particular, the sequences upstream and downstream of the puromycin coding region have 10 bp insertions which do not affect the ability to perform puromycin selection. The sequences for those regions within the physical plasmids are as follows: Upstream of Puro: GAATTCGACCGCCTGTCTCAAGGTGCCACC; Downstream of Puro: GCTTTGAGACTACGCGTGAATTCACTCCTC.
How to cite: LSB-hsa-miR-433-3p was a gift from Ron Weiss (Addgene plasmid # 103526 ; http://n2t.net/addgene:103526 ; RRID:Addgene_103526)
