>Addgene plasmid #103526 | LSB-hsa-miR-433-3p | depositor partial sequence | sequence record 196100 | hsa-miR-433-3p target
ACACCGAGGAGCCCATCATGAT
