>Addgene plasmid #103526 | LSB-hsa-miR-433-3p | addgene partial sequence | sequence record 272180 | mKate2-F 5'-ACCCGCTAAGAACCTCAAGA-3'
GAATCAAGGAGGCCGACAAAGAGACATACGTCGAGCAGCACGAGGTGGCTGTGGCCAGATACTGCGACCT
CCCTAGCAAACTGGGGCACAAACTTAATTGAGAATTCTACCACCCAGCTTTCTTGTACAAAGTGGTACGT
CTCAAGACCAGAGGTCTCTGCTTTGGGTTCGACACCGAGGAGCCCATCATGATACACCGAGGAGCCCATC
ATGATACACCGAGGAGCCCATCATGATACACCGAGGAGCCCATCATGATCAACCAGAAGAGACCTGTGCT
TCACTCCTCAGGTGCAGGCTGCCTATCAGAAGGTGGTGGCTGGTGTGGCCAATGCCCTGGCTCACAAATA
CCACTGAGATCTTTTTCCCTCTGCCAAAAATTATGGGGACATCATGAAGCCCCTTGAGCATCTGACTTCT
GGCTAATAAAGGAAATTTATTTTCATTGCAATAGTGTGTTGGAATTTTTTGTGTCTCTCACTCGGAAGGA
CATATGGGAGGGCAAATCATTTAAAACATCAGAATGAGTATTTGGTTTAGAGTTTGGCAACATATGCCCA
TATGCTGGCTGCCATGAACAAAG
